>Addgene plasmid #183879 | pX459-HypaCas9-mR2-CfANLN_sgRNA | addgene full sequence | sequence record 362423 | Addgene NGS Result
GAGGGCCTATTTCCCATGATTCCTTCATATTTGCATATACGATACAAGGCTGTTAGAGAGATAATTGGAA
TTAATTTGACTGTAAACACAAAGATATTAGTACAAAATACGTGACGTAGAAAGTAATAATTTCTTGGGTA
GTTTGCAGTTTTAAAATTATGTTTTAAAATGGACTATCATATGCTTACCGTAACTTGAAAGTATTTCGAT
TTCTTGGCTTTATATATCTTGTGGAAAGGACGAAACACCGGGCGATGGACCCGTTTACCGGTTTTAGAGC
TAGAAATAGCAAGTTAAAATAAGGCTAGTCCGTTATCAACTTGAAAAAGTGGCACCGAGTCGGTGCTTTT
TTGTTTTAGAGCTAGAAATAGCAAGTTAAAATAAGGCTAGTCCGTTTTTAGCGCGTGCGCCAATTCTGCA
GACAAATGGCTCTAGAGGTACCCGTTACATAACTTACGGTAAATGGCCCGCCTGGCTGACCGCCCAACGA
CCCCCGCCCATTGACGTCAATAGTAACGCCAATAGGGACTTTCCATTGACGTCAATGGGTGGAGTATTTA
CGGTAAACTGCCCACTTGGCAGTACATCAAGTGTATCATATGCCAAGTACGCCCCCTATTGACGTCAATG
ACGGTAAATGGCCCGCCTGGCATTGTGCCCAGTACATGACCTTATGGGACTTTCCTACTTGGCAGTACAT
CTACGTATTAGTCATCGCTATTACCATGGTCGAGGTGAGCCCCACGTTCTGCTTCACTCTCCCCATCTCC
CCCCCCTCCCCACCCCCAATTTTGTATTTATTTATTTTTTAATTATTTTGTGCAGCGATGGGGGCGGGGG
GGGGGGGGGGGCGCGCGCCRGGSGGGGSGGGGSGGGGSGRGGGGSGGGGSGGGGCGAGGCGGAGAGGTGC
GGCGGCAGCCAATCAGAGCGGCGCGCTCCGAAAGTTTCCTTTTATGGCGAGGCGGCGGCGGCGGCGGCCC
TATAAAAAGCGAAGCGCGCGGCGGGCGGGAGTCGCTGCGCGCTGCCTTCGCCCCGTGCCCCGCTCCGCCG
CCGCCTCGCGCCGCCCGCCCCGGCTCTGACTGACCGCGTTACTCCCACAGGTGAGCGGGCGGGACGGCCC
TTCTCCTCCGGGCTGTAATTAGCTGAGCAAGAGGTAAGGGTTTAAGGGATGGTTGGTTGGTGGGGTATTA
ATGTTTAATTACCTGGAGCACCTGCCTGAAATCACTTTTTTTCAGGTTGGACCGGTGCCACCATGGACTA
TAAGGACCACGACGGAGACTACAAGGATCATGATATTGATTACAAAGACGATGACGATAAGATGGCCCCA
AAGAAGAAGCGGAAGGTCGGTATCCACGGAGTCCCAGCAGCCGACAAGAAGTACAGCATCGGCCTGGACA
TCGGCACCAACTCTGTGGGCTGGGCCGTGATCACCGACGAGTACAAGGTGCCCAGCAAGAAATTCAAGGT
GCTGGGCAACACCGACCGGCACAGCATCAAGAAGAACCTGATCGGAGCCCTGCTGTTCGACAGCGGCGAA
ACAGCCGAGGCCACCCGGCTGAAGAGAACCGCCAGAAGAAGATACACCAGACGGAAGAACCGGATCTGCT
ATCTGCAAGAGATCTTCAGCAACGAGATGGCCAAGGTGGACGACAGCTTCTTCCACAGACTGGAAGAGTC
CTTCCTGGTGGAAGAGGATAAGAAGCACGAGCGGCACCCCATCTTCGGCAACATCGTGGACGAGGTGGCC
TACCACGAGAAGTACCCCACCATCTACCACCTGAGAAAGAAACTGGTGGACAGCACCGACAAGGCCGACC
TGCGGCTGATCTATCTGGCCCTGGCCCACATGATCAAGTTCCGGGGCCACTTCCTGATCGAGGGCGACCT
GAACCCCGACAACAGCGACGTGGACAAGCTGTTCATCCAGCTGGTGCAGACCTACAACCAGCTGTTCGAG
GAAAACCCCATCAACGCCAGCGGCGTGGACGCCAAGGCCATCCTGTCTGCCAGACTGAGCAAGAGCAGAC
GGCTGGAAAATCTGATCGCCCAGCTGCCCGGCGAGAAGAAGAATGGCCTGTTCGGAAACCTGATTGCCCT
GAGCCTGGGCCTGACCCCCAACTTCAAGAGCAACTTCGACCTGGCCGAGGATGCCAAACTGCAGCTGAGC
AAGGACACCTACGACGACGACCTGGACAACCTGCTGGCCCAGATCGGCGACCAGTACGCCGACCTGTTTC
TGGCCGCCAAGAACCTGTCCGACGCCATCCTGCTGAGCGACATCCTGAGAGTGAACACCGAGATCACCAA
GGCCCCCCTGAGCGCCTCTATGATCAAGAGATACGACGAGCACCACCAGGACCTGACCCTGCTGAAAGCT
CTCGTGCGGCAGCAGCTGCCTGAGAAGTACAAAGAGATTTTCTTCGACCAGAGCAAGAACGGCTACGCCG
GCTACATTGACGGCGGAGCCAGCCAGGAAGAGTTCTACAAGTTCATCAAGCCCATCCTGGAAAAGATGGA
CGGCACCGAGGAACTGCTCGTGAAGCTGAACAGAGAGGACCTGCTGCGGAAGCAGCGGACCTTCGACAAC
GGCAGCATCCCCCACCAGATCCACCTGGGAGAGCTGCACGCCATTCTGCGGCGGCAGGAAGATTTTTACC
CATTCCTGAAGGACAACCGGGAAAAGATCGAGAAGATCCTGACCTTCCGCATCCCCTACTACGTGGGCCC
TCTGGCCAGGGGAAACAGCAGATTCGCCTGGATGACCAGAAAGAGCGAGGAAACCATCACCCCCTGGAAC
TTCGAGGAAGTGGTGGACAAGGGCGCTTCCGCCCAGAGCTTCATCGAGCGGATGACCAACTTCGATAAGA
ACCTGCCCAACGAGAAGGTGCTGCCCAAGCACAGCCTGCTGTACGAGTACTTCACCGTGTATAACGAGCT
GACCAAAGTGAAATACGTGACCGAGGGAATGAGAAAGCCCGCCTTCCTGAGCGGCGAGCAGAAAAAGGCC
ATCGTGGACCTGCTGTTCAAGACCAACCGGAAAGTGACCGTGAAGCAGCTGAAAGAGGACTACTTCAAGA
AAATCGAGTGCTTCGACTCCGTGGAAATCTCCGGCGTGGAAGATCGGTTCAACGCCTCCCTGGGCACATA
CCACGATCTGCTGAAAATTATCAAGGACAAGGACTTCCTGGACAATGAGGAAAACGAGGACATTCTGGAA
GATATCGTGCTGACCCTGACACTGTTTGAGGACAGAGAGATGATCGAGGAACGGCTGAAAACCTATGCCC
ACCTGTTCGACGACAAAGTGATGAAGCAGCTGAAGCGGCGGAGATACACCGGCTGGGGCAGGCTGAGCCG
GAAGCTGATCAACGGCATCCGGGACAAGCAGTCCGGCAAGACAATCCTGGATTTCCTGAAGTCCGACGGC
TTCGCCAACAGAGCCTTCGCGGCGCTGATCGCCGACGACAGCCTGACCTTTAAAGAGGACATCCAGAAAG
CCCAGGTGTCCGGCCAGGGCGATAGCCTGCACGAGCACATTGCCAATCTGGCCGGCAGCCCCGCCATTAA
GAAGGGCATCCTGCAGACAGTGAAGGTGGTGGACGAGCTCGTGAAAGTGATGGGCCGGCACAAGCCCGAG
AACATCGTGATCGAAATGGCCAGAGAGAACCAGACCACCCAGAAGGGACAGAAGAACAGCCGCGAGAGAA
TGAAGCGGATCGAAGAGGGCATCAAAGAGCTGGGCAGCCAGATCCTGAAAGAACACCCCGTGGAAAACAC
CCAGCTGCAGAACGAGAAGCTGTACCTGTACTACCTGCAGAATGGGCGGGATATGTACGTGGACCAGGAA
CTGGACATCAACCGGCTGTCCGACTACGATGTGGACCATATCGTGCCTCAGAGCTTTCTGAAGGACGACT
CCATCGACAACAAGGTGCTGACCAGAAGCGACAAGAACCGGGGCAAGAGCGACAACGTGCCCTCCGAAGA
GGTCGTGAAGAAGATGAAGAACTACTGGCGGCAGCTGCTGAACGCCAAGCTGATTACCCAGAGAAAGTTC
GACAATCTGACCAAGGCCGAGAGAGGCGGCCTGAGCGAACTGGATAAGGCCGGCTTCATCAAGAGACAGC
TGGTGGAAACCCGGCAGATCACAAAGCACGTGGCACAGATCCTGGACTCCCGGATGAACACTAAGTACGA
CGAGAATGACAAGCTGATCCGGGAAGTGAAAGTGATCACCCTGAAGTCCAAGCTGGTGTCCGATTTCCGG
AAGGATTTCCAGTTTTACAAAGTGCGCGAGATCAACAACTACCACCACGCCCACGACGCCTACCTGAACG
CCGTCGTGGGAACCGCCCTGATCAAAAAGTACCCTAAGCTGGAAAGCGAGTTCGTGTACGGCGACTACAA
GGTGTACGACGTGCGGAAGATGATCGCCAAGAGCGAGCAGGAAATCGGCAAGGCTACCGCCAAGTACTTC
TTCTACAGCAACATCATGAACTTTTTCAAGACCGAGATTACCCTGGCCAACGGCGAGATCCGGAAGCGGC
CTCTGATCGAGACAAACGGCGAAACCGGGGAGATCGTGTGGGATAAGGGCCGGGATTTTGCCACCGTGCG
GAAAGTGCTGAGCATGCCCCAAGTGAATATCGTGAAAAAGACCGAGGTGCAGACAGGCGGCTTCAGCAAA
GAGTCTATCCTGCCCAAGAGGAACAGCGATAAGCTGATCGCCAGAAAGAAGGACTGGGACCCTAAGAAGT
ACGGCGGCTTCGACAGCCCCACCGTGGCCTATTCTGTGCTGGTGGTGGCCAAAGTGGAAAAGGGCAAGTC
CAAGAAACTGAAGAGTGTGAAAGAGCTGCTGGGGATCACCATCATGGAAAGAAGCAGCTTCGAGAAGAAT
CCCATCGACTTTCTGGAAGCCAAGGGCTACAAAGAAGTGAAAAAGGACCTGATCATCAAGCTGCCTAAGT
ACTCCCTGTTCGAGCTGGAAAACGGCCGGAAGAGAATGCTGGCCTCTGCCGGCGAACTGCAGAAGGGAAA
CGAACTGGCCCTGCCCTCCAAATATGTGAACTTCCTGTACCTGGCCAGCCACTATGAGAAGCTGAAGGGC
TCCCCCGAGGATAATGAGCAGAAACAGCTGTTTGTGGAACAGCACAAGCACTACCTGGACGAGATCATCG
AGCAGATCAGCGAGTTCTCCAAGAGAGTGATCCTGGCCGACGCTAATCTGGACAAAGTGCTGTCCGCCTA
CAACAAGCACCGGGATAAGCCCATCAGAGAGCAGGCCGAGAATATCATCCACCTGTTTACCCTGACCAAT
CTGGGAGCCCCTGCCGCCTTCAAGTACTTTGACACCACCATCGACCGGAAGAGGTACACCAGCACCAAAG
AGGTGCTGGACGCCACCCTGATCCACCAGAGCATCACCGGCCTGTACGAGACACGGATCGACCTGTCTCA
GCTGGGAGGCGACAAAAGGCCGGCGGCCACGAAAAAGGCCGGCCAGGCAAAAAAGAAAAAGGAATTCGGC
AGTGGAGCTACTAACTTCAGCCTGCTGAAGCAGGCTGGAGACGTGGAGGAGAACCCTGGACCTATGGTGT
CTAAGGGCGAAGAGCTGATCAAGGAAAATATGCGTATGAAGGTGGTCATGGAAGGTTCGGTCAACGGCCA
CCAATTCAAATGCACAGGTGAAGGAGAAGGCAATCCGTACATGGGAACTCAAACCATGAGGATCAAAGTC
ATCGAGGGAGGACCCCTGCCATTTGCCTTTGACATTCTTGCCACGTCGTTCATGTATGGCAGCCGTACTT
TTATCAAGTACCCGAAAGGCATTCCTGATTTCTTTAAACAGTCCTTTCCTGAGGGTTTTACTTGGGAAAG
AGTTACGAGATACGAAGATGGTGGAGTCGTCACCGTCATGCAGGACACCAGCCTTGAGGATGGCTGTCTC
GTTTACCACGTCCAAGTCAGAGGGGTAAACTTTCCCTCCAATGGTCCCGTGATGCAGAAGAAAACCAAGG
GTTGGGAGCCTAATACAGAGATGATGTATCCAGCAGATGGTGGTCTGAGGGGATACACTCATATGGCACT
GAAAGTTGATGGTGGTGGCCATCTGTCTTGCTCTTTCGTAACAACTTACAGGTCAAAAAAGACCGTCGGG
AACATCAAGATGCCCGGTATCCATGCCGTTGATCACCGCCTGGAAAGGTTAGAGGAAAGTGACAATGAAA
TGTTCGTAGTACAACGCGAACACGCAGTTGCCAAGTTCGCCGGGCTTGGTGGTGGGATGGACGAGCTGTA
CAAGGGCAGTGGAGAGGGCAGAGGAAGTCTGCTAACATGCGGTGACGTCGAGGAGAATCCTGGCCCAATG
ACCGAGTACAAGCCCACGGTGCGCCTCGCCACCCGCGACGACGTCCCCAGGGCCGTACGCACCCTCGCCG
CCGCGTTCGCCGACTACCCCGCCACGCGCCACACCGTCGATCCGGACCGCCACATCGAGCGGGTCACCGA
GCTGCAAGAACTCTTCCTCACGCGCGTCGGGCTCGACATCGGCAAGGTGTGGGTCGCGGACGACGGCGCC
GCGGTGGCGGTCTGGACCACGCCGGAGAGCGTCGAAGCGGGGGCGGTGTTCGCCGAGATCGGCCCGCGCA
TGGCCGAGTTGAGCGGTTCCCGGCTGGCCGCGCAGCAACAGATGGAAGGCCTCCTGGCGCCGCACCGGCC
CAAGGAGCCCGCGTGGTTCCTGGCCACCGTCGGAGTCTCGCCCGACCACCAGGGCAAGGGTCTGGGCAGC
GCCGTCGTGCTCCCCGGAGTGGAGGCGGCCGAGCGCGCCGGGGTGCCCGCCTTCCTGGAGACCTCCGCGC
CCCGCAACCTCCCCTTCTACGAGCGGCTCGGCTTCACCGTCACCGCCGACGTCGAGGTGCCCGAAGGACC
GCGCACCTGGTGCATGACCCGCAAGCCCGGTGCCTGAGAATTCTAACTAGAGCTCGCTGATCAGCCTCGA
CTGTGCCTTCTAGTTGCCAGCCATCTGTTGTTTGCCCCTCCCCCGTGCCTTCCTTGACCCTGGAAGGTGC
CACTCCCACTGTCCTTTCCTAATAAAATGAGGAAATTGCATCGCATTGTCTGAGTAGGTGTCATTCTATT
CTGGGGGGTGGGGTGGGGCAGGACAGCAAGGGGGAGGATTGGGAAGAGAATAGCAGGCATGCTGGGGAGC
GGCCGCAGGAACCCCTAGTGATGGAGTTGGCCACTCCCTCTCTGCGCGCTCGCTCGCTCACTGAGGCCGG
GCGACCAAAGGTCGCCCGACGCCCGGGCTTTGCCCGGGCGGCCTCAGTGAGCGAGCGAGCGCGCAGCTGC
CTGCAGGGGCGCCTGATGCGGTATTTTCTCCTTACGCATCTGTGCGGTATTTCACACCGCATA
[95 nt withheld, positions 7414-7508]
T
[46 nt withheld, positions 7510-7555]
C
[141 nt withheld, positions 7557-7697]
CCTTTGACGTTGGAGTCCACGTTCTTT
[37 nt withheld, positions 7725-7761]
ACTCTATCTCGGGCTATTCTTTTGATTTATAAGGGATTTTGCCGATTTCGGTCTATTGGTTAAAAAATGA
GCTGATTTAACAAAAATTTAACGCGAATTTTAACAAAATATTAACGTTTACAATTTTATGGTGCACTCTC
AGTACAATCTGCTCTGATGCCGCATAGTTAAGCCAGCCCCGACACCCGCCAACACCCGCTGACGCGCCCT
GACGGGCTTGTCTGCTCCCGGCATCCGCTTACAGACAAGCTGTGACCGTCTCCGGGAGCTGCATGTGTCA
GAGGTTTTCACCGTCATCACCGAAACGCGCGAGACGAAAGGGCCTCGTGATACGCCTATTTTTATAGGTT
AATGTCATGATAATAATGGTTTCTTAGACGTCAGGTGGCACTTTTCGGGGAAATGTGCGCGGAACCCCTA
TTTGTTTATTTTTCTAAATACATTCAAATATGTATCCGCTCATGAGACAATAACCCTGATAAATGCTTCA
ATAATATTGAAAAAGGAAGAGTATGAGTATTCAACATTTCCGTGTCGCCCTTATTCCCTTTTTTGCGGCA
TTTTGCCTTCCTGTTTTTGCTCACCCAGAAACGCTGGTGAAAGTAAAAGATGCTGAAGATCAGTTGGGTG
CACGAGTGGGTTACATCGAACTGGATCTCAACAGCGGTAAGATCCTTGAGAGTTTTCGCCCCGAAGAACG
TTTTCCAATGATGAGCACTTTTAAAGTTCTGCTATGTGGCGCGGTATTATCCCGTATTGACGCCGGGCAA
GAGCAACTCGGTCGCCGCATACACTATTCTCAGAATGACTTGGTTGAGTACTCACCAGTCACAGAAAAGC
ATCTTACGGATGGCATGACAGTAAGAGAATTATGCAGTGCTGCCATAACCATGAGTGATAACACTGCGGC
CAACTTACTTCTGACAACGATCGGAGGACCGAAGGAGCTAACCGCTTTTTTGCACAACATGGGGGATCAT
GTAACTCGCCTTGATCGTTGGGAACCGGAGCTGAATGAAGCCATACCAAACGACGAGCGTGACACCACGA
TGCCTGTAGCAATGGCAACAACGTTGCGCAAACTATTAACTGGCGAACTACTTACTCTAGCTTCCCGGCA
ACAATTAATAGACTGGATGGAGGCGGATAAAGTTGCAGGACCACTTCTGCGCTCGGCCCTTCCGGCTGGC
TGGTTTATTGCTGATAAATCTGGAGCCGGTGAGCGTGGAAGCCGCGGTATCATTGCAGCACTGGGGCCAG
ATGGTAAGCCCTCCCGTATCGTAGTTATCTACACGACGGGGAGTCAGGCAACTATGGATGAACGAAATAG
ACAGATCGCTGAGATAGGTGCCTCACTGATTAAGCATTGGTAACTGTCAGACCAAGTTTACTCATATATA
CTTTAGATTGATTTAAAACTTCATTTTTAATTTAAAAGGATCTAGGTGAAGATCCTTTTTGATAATCTCA
TGACCAAAATCCCTTAACGTGAGTTTTCGTTCCACTGAGCGTCAGACCCCGTAGAAAAGATCAAAGGATC
TTCTTGAGATCCTTTTTTTCTGCGCGTAATCTGCTGCTTGCAAACAAAAAAACCACCGCTACCAGCGGTG
GTTTGTTTGCCGGATCAAGAGCTACCAACTCTTTTTCCGAAGGTAACTGGCTTCAGCAGAGCGCAGATAC
CAAATACTGTTCTTCTAGTGTAGCCGTAGTTAGGCCACCACTTCAAGAACTCTGTAGCACCGCCTACATA
CCTCGCTCTGCTAATCCTGTTACCAGTGGCTGCTGCCAGTGGCGATAAGTCGTGTCTTACCGGGTTGGAC
TCAAGACGATAGTTACCGGATAAGGCGCAGCGGTCGGGCTGAACGGGGGGTTCGTGCACACAGCCCAGCT
TGGAGCGAACGACCTACACCGAACTGAGATACCTACAGCGTGAGCTATGAGAAAGCGCCACGCTTCCCGA
AGGGAGAAAGGCGGACAGGTATCCGGTAAGCGGCAGGGTCGGAACAGGAGAGCGCACGAGGGAGCTTCCA
GGGGGAAACGCCTGGTATCTTTATAGTCCTGTCGGGTTTCGCCACCTCTGACTTGAGCGTCGATTTTTGT
GATGCTCGTCAGGGGGGCGGAGCCTATGGAAAAACGCCAGCAACGCGGCCTTTTTACGGTTCCTGGCCTT
TTGCTGGCCTTTTGCTCACATGT
Features (pLannotate 1.2.2; 20 found; start..end, strand, type, name):
      1..241     +  promoter       U6 promoter: RNA polymerase III promoter for human U6 snRNA
    271..346     +  misc_RNA       gRNA scaffold: guide RNA scaffold for the Streptococcus pyogenes CRISPR/Cas9 system
    353..396     +  misc_RNA       gRNA scaffold (fragment): guide RNA scaffold for the Streptococcus pyogenes CRISPR/Cas9 system
    443..728     +  enhancer       CMV enhancer: human cytomegalovirus immediate early enhancer; contains an 18-bp deletion relative to the standard CMV enhancer
    730..1007    +  promoter       chicken β-actin promoter: No description available
   1008..1235    +  intron         hybrid intron: hybrid between chicken β-actin (CBA) and minute virus of mice (MMV) introns (Gray et al., 2011)
   1373..2974    +  CDS            Cas9(N): N-terminal portion of Streptococcus pyogenes Cas9 (Zetsche et al., 2015)
   2975..5473    +  CDS            Cas9(C): C-terminal portion of Streptococcus pyogenes Cas9 (Zetsche et al., 2015)
   5474..5521    +  CDS            nucleoplasmin NLS: bipartite nuclear localization signal from nucleoplasmin
   5594..6304    +  CDS            mRuby2: mRuby2 is a basic (constitutively fluorescent) red fluorescent protein published in 2012, derived from Entacmaea quadricolor. It has moderate acid sensitivity.
   6368..6967    +  CDS            PuroR (fragment): puromycin N-acetyltransferase; pac from Streptomyces; confers resistance to puromycin
   7001..7112    +  polyA_signal   bGH poly(A) signal: bovine growth hormone polyadenylation signal
   7217..7357    +  repeat_region  AAV2 ITR: inverted terminal repeat of adeno-associated virus serotype 2 inverted
   7362..7413    -  misc_feature   bom (fragment): basis of mobility region from pBR322
   7432..7887    +  rep_origin     f1 ori (sequence partly withheld): f1 bacteriophage origin of replication; arrow indicates direction of (+) strand synthesis
   7888..7937    -  misc_feature   bom (fragment): basis of mobility region from pBR322
   8039..8074    -  CDS            rop (fragment): Rop protein, which maintains plasmids at low copy number; rop
   8169..8273    +  promoter       AmpR promoter: bla
   8274..9134    +  CDS            AmpR: β-lactamase; bla; confers resistance to ampicillin, carbenicillin, and related antibiotics
   9305..9893    +  rep_origin     ori: high-copy-number ColE1/pMB1/pBR322/pUC origin of replication
