[The description below was written by a language model from this plasmid's Addgene catalogue record and pLannotate feature annotations shown in this document.]
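Description:
pX459-HypaCas9-mR2-CfANLN_sgRNA is an all-in-one mammalian CRISPR expression plasmid of about 10 kb, built on the pX459V2.0-HypaCas9-mRuby2 backbone. It is propagated in bacteria as a high-copy plasmid through a ColE1/pUC-type origin and selected with ampicillin via the β-lactamase gene. An f1 phage origin and a single AAV2 ITR are also annotated in the backbone. With only one ITR detected, the table does not suggest a complete AAV packaging cassette, and the record lists the plasmid only as a mammalian expression/CRISPR vector.

The plasmid carries two expression units. A human U6 RNA polymerase III promoter drives a single guide RNA made of a 20-nt spacer against Canis familiaris ANLN (anillin) joined to the Streptococcus pyogenes gRNA scaffold. The spacer was cloned between BbsI sites that were destroyed in the process. Downstream, a hybrid promoter (CMV enhancer, chicken β-actin promoter and hybrid intron) drives S. pyogenes Cas9, which the catalogue identifies as the HypaCas9 variant, generally known as a high-fidelity form of the nuclease. The Cas9 coding sequence ends in a nucleoplasmin nuclear localization signal and is followed on the same strand by mRuby2 and puromycin N-acetyltransferase, with a bGH polyadenylation signal closing the unit. The short gaps between these coding sequences are not annotated, so the table does not say how the three proteins are linked or separated. Transfected cells can be identified by red fluorescence or enriched with puromycin.

The stated purpose is N-terminal tagging of endogenous anillin in canine cells, with the guide directing the Cas9 cut. No repair template is present on this plasmid, so one would have to be supplied separately.
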