Addgene plasmid #183879: pX459-HypaCas9-mR2-CfANLN_sgRNA
Purpose: pX459V2.0-HypaCas9 plasmid with mRuby2 reporter and cfANLN sgRNA for N-terminal tagging of anillin in canine (Canis familiaris) cells.
Depositing lab: Alisa Piekny. Depositing organization: Concordia University. Publication: Cytokinetic diversity in mammalian cells is revealed by the characterization of endogenous anillin, Ect2 and RhoA. Husser MC, Ozugergin I, Resta T, Martin VJJ, Piekny AJ. Open Biol. 2022 Nov;12(11):220247. doi: 10.1098/rsob.220247. Epub 2022 Nov 23. PubMed 36416720.
Backbone
  Vector backbone: pX459V2.0-HypaCas9-mRuby2
  Total vector size (bp): 9955
  Vector type: Mammalian Expression, CRISPR
  Selectable markers: Puromycin
Growth in bacteria
  Bacterial resistance: Ampicillin, 100 μg/mL
  Growth temperature: 37°C
  Growth strain: NEB Stable
  Copy number: High Copy
Gene/Insert
  Gene/Insert name: Canis familiaris ANLN sgRNA spacer (alt name: Anillin)
  gRNA/shRNA sequence: GGCGATGGACCCGTTTACCG
  Species: Canis familiaris
  Promoter: U6
  Cloning method: Restriction Enzyme; 5′ cloning site BbsI (destroyed during cloning); 3′ cloning site BbsI (destroyed during cloning)
  Sequencing primers: 5′ gagggcctatttcccatgattcc; 3′ ggccatttaccgtaagttatgtaacg
Terms and licenses: Academic/Nonprofit Terms; Industry Terms: Not Available to Industry
How to cite: pX459-HypaCas9-mR2-CfANLN_sgRNA was a gift from Alisa Piekny (Addgene plasmid # 183879 ; http://n2t.net/addgene:183879 ; RRID:Addgene_183879)
